Addgene plasmid #27386: p307HU
Depositing lab: David Bartel. Depositing organization: Whitehead Institute for Biomedical Research. Publication: Crystal structure of the catalytic core of an RNA-polymerase ribozyme. Shechner DM, Grant RA, Bagby SC, Koldobskaya Y, Piccirilli JA, Bartel DP. Science. 2009 Nov 27. 326(5957):1271-5. 10.1126/science.1174676 PubMed 19965478.
Backbone
  Vector backbone: pUC19 modified
  Vector type: Bacterial Expression
Growth in bacteria
  Bacterial resistance: Ampicillin, 100 μg/mL
  Growth temperature: 37°C
  Growth strain: DH5alpha
  Copy number: Unknown
Gene/Insert
  Gene/Insert name: unligated form of ligase ribozyme
  Species: H. sapiens (human)
  Cloning method: Restriction Enzyme
  Sequencing primers: 5′ T7
Terms and licenses: Academic/Nonprofit Terms; Industry Terms: Not Available to Industry
Depositor comments: Improved class I ligase modified at the end of P5 with four additional base pairs terminating in the U1A- binding loop. DNA representing the unligated form of this ribozyme was subcloned into pUC19 under a T7 transcription promoter, followed by a genomic hepatitis delta virus (HDV) self-cleaving ribozyme and an EarI restriction site, yielding the plasmid p307HU. The HDV sequence cleaves itself from the ribozyme 3´ terminus, thereby producing a homogenous ribozyme 3´ end. The relevant sequence of the insert was GCGTAATACGACTCACTATAGGAACACTATACTACTGGATAATCAAAGACAAATCTGCC CGAAGGGCTTGAGAACATACCCATTGCACTCCGGGTATGCAGAGGTGGCAGCCTCCGGT GGGTTAAAACCCAACGTTCTCAACAATAGTGAGGCCGGCATGGTCCCAGCCTCCTCGCT GGCGCCGGCTGGGCAACATTCCGAGGGGACCGTCCCCTCGGTAATGGCGAATGGGACCC AC See supplemental data of article for annotation of the sequence. Prior to use as template for in vitro transcription, plasmid was digested with EarI nuclease.
How to cite: p307HU was a gift from David Bartel (Addgene plasmid # 27386 ; http://n2t.net/addgene:27386 ; RRID:Addgene_27386)
