[The description below was written by a language model from this plasmid's Addgene catalogue record and pLannotate feature annotations shown in this document.]
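Description:
p307HU is a 2,940 bp plasmid built on a modified pUC19 backbone. It serves as a template for in vitro transcription of a ribozyme rather than for protein expression, although the catalogue files it under bacterial expression. It is propagated in E. coli through the high-copy ColE1/pUC origin and selected with ampicillin through the β-lactamase gene and its native promoter. The feature table also shows the usual pUC remnants: the CAP binding site, lac promoter and operator, the multiple cloning site and a lacZα fragment interrupted by the insert. Short fragments annotated as RSF ori, lacI, bom and rop are most likely partial backbone matches rather than functional elements.

The payload sits downstream of a T7 RNA polymerase promoter. It encodes the unligated form of an improved class I ligase ribozyme, altered at the end of stem P5 by four additional base pairs that terminate in a U1A-binding loop. This loop gives the RNA a binding site for the U1A protein, a common aid to RNA crystallization. Immediately after the ribozyme comes a genomic hepatitis delta virus (HDV) self-cleaving ribozyme, followed by an EarI restriction site. The plasmid is linearized with EarI to allow run-off transcription. The HDV element then cleaves itself from the transcript, leaving a homogeneous 3′ end on the ligase ribozyme.

The associated work concerns the crystal structure of the catalytic core of an RNA-polymerase ribozyme, so the construct is suited to producing uniform RNA for structural and biochemical studies. The record lists the insert species as human, but the depositor's comments describe an engineered ribozyme joined to a viral ribozyme sequence, so that field does not appear to fit the insert.
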