Features (pLannotate 1.2.2; 14 found; start..end, strand, type, name):
     49..182     +  rep_origin     RSF ori (fragment): Plasmids containing the RSF 1030 origin of replication can be propagated in E. coli cells that contain additional plasmids with compatible origins.
    184..276     +  CDS            lacI (fragment): lac repressor; lacI; The lac repressor binds to the lac operator to inhibit transcription in E. coli. This inhibition can be relieved by adding lactose or isopropyl-β-D-thiogalactopyranoside (IPTG).
    289..310     +  protein_bind   CAP binding site: CAP binding activates transcription in the presence of cAMP. E. coli catabolite activator protein
    325..355     +  promoter       lac promoter: promoter for the E. coli lac operon
    363..379     +  protein_bind   lac operator: The lac repressor binds to the lac operator to inhibit transcription in E. coli. This inhibition can be relieved by adding lactose or isopropyl-β-D-thiogalactopyranoside (IPTG). lac repressor encoded by lacI
    416..472     -  misc_feature   MCS: pUC18/19 multiple cloning site
    476..494     +  promoter       T7 promoter: promoter for bacteriophage T7 RNA polymerase
    620..708     +  ncRNA          HDV ribozyme: Accession: RF00094 - Hepatitis delta virus ribozyme
    721..880     +  CDS            lacZα (fragment): LacZα fragment of β-galactosidase; lacZ fragment
    886..985     -  misc_feature   bom (fragment): basis of mobility region from pBR322
   1087..1122    -  CDS            rop (fragment): Rop protein, which maintains plasmids at low copy number; rop
   1217..1321    +  promoter       AmpR promoter: bla
   1322..2182    +  CDS            AmpR: β-lactamase; bla; confers resistance to ampicillin, carbenicillin, and related antibiotics
   2353..1       +  rep_origin     ori (across the origin): high-copy-number ColE1/pMB1/pBR322/pUC origin of replication
>Addgene plasmid #27386 | p307HU | addgene full sequence | sequence record 207185 | Addgene NGS Result
AAACGCCAGCAACGCGGCCTTTTTACGGTTCCTGGCCTTTTGCTGGCCTTTTGCTCACATGTTCTTTCCT
GCGTTATCCCCTGATTCTGTGGATAACCGTATTACCGCCTTTGAGTGAGCTGATACCGCTCGCCGCAGCC
GAACGACCGAGCGCAGCGAGTCAGTGAGCGAGGAAGCGGAAGAGCGCCCAATACGCAAACCGCCTCTCCC
CGCGCGTTGGCCGATTCATTAATGCAGCTGGCACGACAGGTTTCCCGACTGGAAAGCGGGCAGTGAGCGC
AACGCAATTAATGTGAGTTAGCTCACTCATTAGGCACCCCAGGCTTTACACTTTATGCTTCCGGCTCGTA
TGTTGTGTGGAATTGTGAGCGGATAACAATTTCACACAGGAAACAGCTATGACCATGATTACGCCAAGCT
TGCATGCCTGCAGGTCGACTCTAGAGGATCCCCGGGTACCGAGCTCGAATTCGCGTAATACGACTCACTA
TAGGAACACTATACTACTGGATAATCAAAGACAAATCTGCCCGAAGGGCTTGAGAACATACCCATTGCAC
TCCGGGTATGCAGAGGTGGCAGCCTCCGGTGGGTTAAAACCCAACGTTCTCAACAATAGTGAGGCCGGCA
TGGTCCCAGCCTCCTCGCTGGCGCCGGCTGGGCAACATTCCGAGGGGACCGTCCCCTCGGTAATGGCGAA
TGGGACCCACAAATGAAGAGGGATTCACTGGCCGTCGTTTTACAACGTCGTGACTGGGAAAACCCTGGCG
TTACCCAACTTAATCGCCTTGCAGCACATCCCCCTTTCGCCAGCTGGCGTAATAGCGAAGAGGCCCGCAC
CGATCGCCCTTCCCAACAGTTGCGCAGCCTGAATGGCGAATGGCGCCTGATGCGGTATTTTCTCCTTACG
CATCTGTGCGGTATTTCACACCGCATATGGTGCACTCTCAGTACAATCTGCTCTGATGCCGCATAGTTAA
GCCAGCCCCGACACCCGCCAACACCCGCTGACGCGCCCTGACGGGCTTGTCTGCTCCCGGCATCCGCTTA
CAGACAAGCTGTGACCGTCTCCGGGAGCTGCATGTGTCAGAGGTTTTCACCGTCATCACCGAAACGCGCG
AGACGAAAGGGCCTCGTGATACGCCTATTTTTATAGGTTAATGTCATGATAATAATGGTTTCTTAGACGT
CAGGTGGCACTTTTCGGGGAAATGTGCGCGGAACCCCTATTTGTTTATTTTTCTAAATACATTCAAATAT
GTATCCGCTCATGAGACAATAACCCTGATAAATGCTTCAATAATATTGAAAAAGGAAGAGTATGAGTATT
CAACATTTCCGTGTCGCCCTTATTCCCTTTTTTGCGGCATTTTGCCTTCCTGTTTTTGCTCACCCAGAAA
CGCTGGTGAAAGTAAAAGATGCTGAAGATCAGTTGGGTGCACGAGTGGGTTACATCGAACTGGATCTCAA
CAGCGGTAAGATCCTTGAGAGTTTTCGCCCCGAAGAACGTTTTCCAATGATGAGCACTTTTAAAGTTCTG
CTATGTGGCGCGGTATTATCCCGTATTGACGCCGGGCAAGAGCAACTCGGTCGCCGCATACACTATTCTC
AGAATGACTTGGTTGAGTACTCACCAGTCACAGAAAAGCATCTTACGGATGGCATGACAGTAAGAGAATT
ATGCAGTGCTGCCATAACCATGAGTGATAACACTGCGGCCAACTTACTTCTGACAACGATCGGAGGACCG
AAGGAGCTAACCGCTTTTTTGCACAACATGGGGGATCATGTAACTCGCCTTGATCGTTGGGAACCGGAGC
TGAATGAAGCCATACCAAACGACGAGCGTGACACCACGATGCCTGTAGCAATGGCAACAACGTTGCGCAA
ACTATTAACTGGCGAACTACTTACTCTAGCTTCCCGGCAACAATTAATAGACTGGATGGAGGCGGATAAA
GTTGCAGGACCACTTCTGCGCTCGGCCCTTCCGGCTGGCTGGTTTATTGCTGATAAATCTGGAGCCGGTG
AGCGTGGGTCTCGCGGTATCATTGCAGCACTGGGGCCAGATGGTAAGCCCTCCCGTATCGTAGTTATCTA
CACGACGGGGAGTCAGGCAACTATGGATGAACGAAATAGACAGATCGCTGAGATAGGTGCCTCACTGATT
AAGCATTGGTAACTGTCAGACCAAGTTTACTCATATATACTTTAGATTGATTTAAAACTTCATTTTTAAT
TTAAAAGGATCTAGGTGAAGATCCTTTTTGATAATCTCATGACCAAAATCCCTTAACGTGAGTTTTCGTT
CCACTGAGCGTCAGACCCCGTAGAAAAGATCAAAGGATCTTCTTGAGATCCTTTTTTTCTGCGCGTAATC
TGCTGCTTGCAAACAAAAAAACCACCGCTACCAGCGGTGGTTTGTTTGCCGGATCAAGAGCTACCAACTC
TTTTTCCGAAGGTAACTGGCTTCAGCAGAGCGCAGATACCAAATACTGTTCTTCTAGTGTAGCCGTAGTT
AGGCCACCACTTCAAGAACTCTGTAGCACCGCCTACATACCTCGCTCTGCTAATCCTGTTACCAGTGGCT
GCTGCCAGTGGCGATAAGTCGTGTCTTACCGGGTTGGACTCAAGACGATAGTTACCGGATAAGGCGCAGC
GGTCGGGCTGAACGGGGGGTTCGTGCACACAGCCCAGCTTGGAGCGAACGACCTACACCGAACTGAGATA
CCTACAGCGTGAGCTATGAGAAAGCGCCACGCTTCCCGAAGGGAGAAAGGCGGACAGGTATCCGGTAAGC
GGCAGGGTCGGAACAGGAGAGCGCACGAGGGAGCTTCCAGGGGGAAACGCCTGGTATCTTTATAGTCCTG
TCGGGTTTCGCCACCTCTGACTTGAGCGTCGATTTTTGTGATGCTCGTCAGGGGGGCGGAGCCTATGGAA
