>Addgene plasmid #27386 | p307HU | addgene partial sequence | sequence record 33754 | 27386 with T7
TCTGCCCGAAGGGCTTGAGAACATACCCATTGCACTCCGGGTATGCAGAGGTGGCAGCCTCCGGTGGGTT
AAAACCCAACGTTCTCAACAATAGTGAGGCCGGCATGGTCCCAGCCTCCTCGCTGGCGCCGGCTGGGCAA
CATTCCGAGGGGACCGTCCCCTCGGTAATGGCGAATGGGACCCACAAATGAAGAGGGATTCACTGGCCGT
CGTTTTACAACGTCGTGACTGGGAAAACCCTGGCGTTACCCAACTTAATCGCCTTGCAGCACATCCCCCT
TTCGCCAGCTGGCGTAATAGCGAAGAGGCCCGCACCGATCGCCCTTCCCAACAGTTGCGCAGCCTGAATG
GCGAATGGCGCCTGATGCGGTATTTTCTCCTTACGCATCTGTGCGGTATTTCACACCGCATATGGTGCAC
TCTCAGTACAATCTGCTCTGATGCCGCATAGTTAAGCCAGCCCCGACACCCGCCAACACCCGCTGACGCG
CCCTGACGGGCTTGTCTGCTCCCGGCATCCGCTTACAGACAAGCTGTGACCGTCTCCGGGAGCTGCATGT
GTCAGAGGTTTTCACCGTCATCACCGAAACGCGCGAGACGAAAGGGCCTCGTGATACGCCTATTTTTATA
GGTTAATGTCATGATAATAATGGTTTCTTAGACGTCAGGTGGCACTTTTCGGGGAAATGTGCGCGGAACC
CCTATTTGTTTATTTTTCTAAATACATTCAAATATGTATCCGCTCATGAGACAATAACCCTGATAAATGC
TTCAATAATATTGAAAAAGGAAGAGTATGAGTATTCAACATTTCCGTGTCGCCCTTATTCCCTTTTTTGC
GGCATTTTGCCTTCCTGTTTTTGCTCACCCAGAAACGCTGGTGAAAGTAAAAGATGCTGAAGATCAGTTG
GGTGCACGAGTGGGTTACATCGAACTGGATCTCAACAGCGGTAAGATCCTTGAGAGTTTTCGCCCC
